>Addgene plasmid #179725 | pF(UG) hSyn spCas9 | addgene full sequence | sequence record 355783 | Addgene NGS Result
TATAAGGGATTTTGCCGATTTCGGCCTATTGGTTAAAAAATGAGCTGATTTAACAAAAATTTAACGCGAA
TTAATTCTGTGGAATGTGTGTCAGTTAGGGTGTGGAAAGTCCCCAGGCTCCCCAGCAGGCAGAAGTATGC
AAAGCATGCATCTCAATTAGTCAGCAACCAGGTGTGGAAAGTCCCCAGGCTCCCCAGCAGGCAGAAGTAT
GCAAAGCATGCATCTCAATTAGTCAGCAACCATAGTCCCGCCCCTAACTCCGCCCATCCCGCCCCTAACT
CCGCCCAGTTCCGCCCATTCTCCGCCCCATGGCTGACTAATTTTTTTTATTTATGCAGAGGCCGAGGCCG
CCTCTGCCTCTGAGCTATTCCAGAAGTAGTGAGGAGGCTTTTTTGGAGGCCTAGGCTTTTGCAAAAAGCT
CCCGGGAGCTTGTATATCCATTTTCGGATCTGATCAGCACGTGTTGACAATTAATCATCGGCATAGTATA
TCGGCATAGTATAATACGACAAGGTGAGGAACTAAACCATGGCCAAGTTGACCAGTGCCGTTCCGGTGCT
CACCGCGCGCGACGTCGCCGGAGCGGTCGAGTTCTGGACCGACCGGCTCGGGTTCTCCCGGGACTTCGTG
GAGGACGACTTCGCCGGTGTGGTCCGGGACGACGTGACCCTGTTCATCAGCGCGGTCCAGGACCAGGTGG
TGCCGGACAACACCCTGGCCTGGGTGTGGGTGCGCGGCCTGGACGAGCTGTACGCCGAGTGGTCGGAGGT
CGTGTCCACGAACTTCCGGGACGCCTCCGGGCCGGCCATGACCGAGATCGGCGAGCAGCCGTGGGGGCGG
GAGTTCGCCCTGCGCGACCCGGCCGGCAACTGCGTGCACTTCGTGGCCGAGGAGCAGGACTGACACGTGC
TACGAGATTTCGATTCCACCGCCGCCTTCTATGAAAGGTTGGGCTTCGGAATCGTTTTCCGGGACGCCGG
CTGGATGATCCTCCAGCGCGGGGATCTCATGCTGGAGTTCTTCGCCCACCCCAACTTGTTTATTGCAGCT
TATAATGGTTACAAATAAAGCAATAGCATCACAAATTTCACAAATAAAGCATTTTTTTCACTGCATTCTA
GTTGTGGTTTGTCCAAACTCATCAATGTATCTTATCATGTCTGTATACCGTCGACCTCTAGCTAGAGCTT
GGCGTAATCATGGTCATAGCTGTTTCCTGTGTGAAATTGTTATCCGCTCACAATTCCACACAACATACGA
GCCGGAAGCATAAAGTGTAAAGCCTGGGGTGCCTAATGAGTGAGCTAACTCACATTAATTGCGTTGCGCT
CACTGCCCGCTTTCCAGTCGGGAAACCTGTCGTGCCAGCTGCATTAATGAATCGGCCAACGCGCGGGGAG
AGGCGGTTTGCGTATTGGGCGCTCTTCCGCTTCCTCGCTCACTGACTCGCTGCGCTCGGTCGTTCGGCTG
CGGCGAGCGGTATCAGCTCACTCAAAGGCGGTAATACGGTTATCCACAGAATCAGGGGATAACGCAGGAA
AGAACATGTGAGCAAAAGGCCAGCAAAAGGCCAGGAACCGTAAAAAGGCCGCGTTGCTGGCGTTTTTCCA
TAGGCTCCGCCCCCCTGACGAGCATCACAAAAATCGACGCTCAAGTCAGAGGTGGCGAAACCCGACAGGA
CTATAAAGATACCAGGCGTTTCCCCCTGGAAGCTCCCTCGTGCGCTCTCCTGTTCCGACCCTGCCGCTTA
CCGGATACCTGTCCGCCTTTCTCCCTTCGGGAAGCGTGGCGCTTTCTCATAGCTCACGCTGTAGGTATCT
CAGTTCGGTGTAGGTCGTTCGCTCCAAGCTGGGCTGTGTGCACGAACCCCCCGTTCAGCCCGACCGCTGC
GCCTTATCCGGTAACTATCGTCTTGAGTCCAACCCGGTAAGACACGACTTATCGCCACTGGCAGCAGCCA
CTGGTAACAGGATTAGCAGAGCGAGGTATGTAGGCGGTGCTACAGAGTTCTTGAAGTGGTGGCCTAACTA
CGGCTACACTAGAAGAACAGTATTTGGTATCTGCGCTCTGCTGAAGCCAGTTACCTTCGGAAAAAGAGTT
GGTAGCTCTTGATCCGGCAAACAAACCACCGCTGGTAGCGGTGGTTTTTTTGTTTGCAAGCAGCAGATTA
CGCGCAGAAAAAAAGGATCTCAAGAAGATCCTTTGATCTTTTCTACGGGGTCTGACGCTCAGTGGAACGA
AAACTCACGTTAAGGGATTTTGGTCATGAGATTATCAAAAAGGATCTTCACCTAGATCCTTTTAAATTAA
AAATGAAGTTTTAAATCAATCTAAAGTATATATGAGTAAACTTGGTCTGACAGTTACCAATGCTTAATCA
GTGAGGCACCTATCTCAGCGATCTGTCTATTTCGTTCATCCATAGTTGCCTGACTCCCCGTCGTGTAGAT
AACTACGATACGGGAGGGCTTACCATCTGGCCCCAGTGCTGCAATGATACCGCGAGACCCACGCTCACCG
GCTCCAGATTTATCAGCAATAAACCAGCCAGCCGGAAGGGCCGAGCGCAGAAGTGGTCCTGCAACTTTAT
CCGCCTCCATCCAGTCTATTAATTGTTGCCGGGAAGCTAGAGTAAGTAGTTCGCCAGTTAATAGTTTGCG
CAACGTTGTTGCCATTGCTACAGGCATCGTGGTGTCACGCTCGTCGTTTGGTATGGCTTCATTCAGCTCC
GGTTCCCAACGATCAAGGCGAGTTACATGATCCCCCATGTTGTGCAAAAAAGCGGTTAGCTCCTTCGGTC
CTCCGATCGTTGTCAGAAGTAAGTTGGCCGCAGTGTTATCACTCATGGTTATGGCAGCACTGCATAATTC
TCTTACTGTCATGCCATCCGTAAGATGCTTTTCTGTGACTGGTGAGTACTCAACCAAGTCATTCTGAGAA
TAGTGTATGCGGCGACCGAGTTGCTCTTGCCCGGCGTCAATACGGGATAATACCGCGCCACATAGCAGAA
CTTTAAAAGTGCTCATCATTGGAAAACGTTCTTCGGGGCGAAAACTCTCAAGGATCTTACCGCTGTTGAG
ATCCAGTTCGATGTAACCCACTCGTGCACCCAACTGATCTTCAGCATCTTTTACTTTCACCAGCGTTTCT
GGGTGAGCAAAAACAGGAAGGCAAAATGCCGCAAAAAAGGGAATAAGGGCGACACGGAAATGTTGAATAC
TCATACTCTTCCTTTTTCAATATTATTGAAGCATTTATCAGGGTTATTGTCTCATGAGCGGATACATATT
TGAATGTATTTAGAAAAATAAACAAATAGGGGTTCCGCGCACATTTCCCCGAAAAGTGCCACCTGACGTC
GACGGATCGGGAGATCTCCCGATCCCCTATGGTGCACTCTCAGTACAATCTGCTCTGATGCCGCATAGTT
AAGCCAGTATCTGCTCCCTGCTTGTGTGTTGGAGGTCGCTGAGTAGTGCGCGAGCAAAATTTAAGCTACA
ACAAGGCAAGGCTTGACCGACAATTGCATGAAGAATCTGCTTAGGGTTAGGCGTTTTGCGCTGCTTCGCG
ATGTACGGGCCAGATATACGCGTTGACATTGATTATTGACTAGTTATTAATAGTAATCAATTACGGGGTC
ATTAGTTCATAGCCCATATATGGAGTTCCGCGTTACATAACTTACGGTAAATGGCCCGCCTGGCTGACCG
CCCAACGACCCCCGCCCATTGACGTCAATAATGACGTATGTTCCCATAGTAACGCCAATAGGGACTTTCC
ATTGACGTCAATGGGTGGAGTATTTACGGTAAACTGCCCACTTGGCAGTACATCAAGTGTATCATATGCC
AAGTACGCCCCCTATTGACGTCAATGACGGTAAATGGCCCGCCTGGCATTATGCCCAGTACATGACCTTA
TGGGACTTTCCTACTTGGCAGTACATCTACGTATTAGTCATCGCTATTACCATGGTGATGCGGTTTTGGC
AGTACATCAATGGGCGTGGATAGCGGTTTGACTCACGGGGATTTCCAAGTCTCCACCCCATTGACGTCAA
TGGGAGTTTGTTTTGGCACCAAAATCAACGGGACTTTCCAAAATGTCGTAACAACTCCGCCCCATTGACG
CAAATGGGCGGTAGGCGTGTACGGTGGGAGGTCTATATAAGCAGCGCGTTTTGCCTGTACTGGGTCTCTC
TGGTTAGACCAGATCTGAGCCTGGGAGCTCTCTGGCTAACTAGGGAACCCACTGCTTAAGCCTCAATAAA
GCTTGCCTTGAGTGCTTCAAGTAGTGTGTGCCCGTCTGTTGTGTGACTCTGGTAACTAGAGATCCCTCAG
ACCCTTTTAGTCAGTGTGGAAAATCTCTAGCAGTGGCGCCCGAACAGGGACTTGAAAGCGAAAGGGAAAC
CAGAGGAGCTCTCTCGACGCAGGACTCGGCTTGCTGAAGCGCGCACGGCAAGAGGCGAGGGGCGGCGACT
GGTGAGTACGCCAAAAATTTTGACTAGCGGAGGCTAGAAGGAGAGAGATGGGTGCGAGAGCGTCAGTATT
AAGCGGGGGAGAATTAGATCGCGATGGGAAAAAATTCGGTTAAGGCCAGGGGGAAAGAAAAAATATAAAT
TAAAACATATAGTATGGGCAAGCAGGGAGCTAGAACGATTCGCAGTTAATCCTGGCCTGTTAGAAACATC
AGAAGGCTGTAGACAAATACTGGGACAGCTACAACCATCCCTTCAGACAGGATCAGAAGAACTTAGATCA
TTATATAATACAGTAGCAACCCTCTATTGTGTGCATCAAAGGATAGAGATAAAAGACACCAAGGAAGCTT
TAGACAAGATAGAGGAAGAGCAAAACAAAAGTAAGACCACCGCACAGCAAGCGGCCGCTGATCTTCAGAC
CTGGAGGAGGAGATATGAGGGACAATTGGAGAAGTGAATTATATAAATATAAAGTAGTAAAAATTGAACC
ATTAGGAGTAGCACCCACCAAGGCAAAGAGAAGAGTGGTGCAGAGAGAAAAAAGAGCAGTGGGAATAGGA
GCTTTGTTCCTTGGGTTCTTGGGAGCAGCAGGAAGCACTATGGGCGCAGCGTCAATGACGCTGACGGTAC
AGGCCAGACAATTATTGTCTGGTATAGTGCAGCAGCAGAACAATTTGCTGAGGGCTATTGAGGCGCAACA
GCATCTGTTGCAACTCACAGTCTGGGGCATCAAGCAGCTCCAGGCAAGAATCCTGGCTGTGGAAAGATAC
CTAAAGGATCAACAGCTCCTGGGGATTTGGGGTTGCTCTGGAAAACTCATTTGCACCACTGCTGTGCCTT
GGAATGCTAGTTGGAGTAATAAATCTCTGGAACAGATTTGGAATCACACGACCTGGATGGAGTGGGACAG
AGAAATTAACAATTACACAAGCTTAATACACTCCTTAATTGAAGAATCGCAAAACCAGCAAGAAAAGAAT
GAACAAGAATTATTGGAATTAGATAAATGGGCAAGTTTGTGGAATTGGTTTAACATAACAAATTGGCTGT
GGTATATAAAATTATTCATAATGATAGTAGGAGGCTTGGTAGGTTTAAGAATAGTTTTTGCTGTACTTTC
TATAGTGAATAGAGTTAGGCAGGGATATTCACCATTATCGTTTCAGACCCACCTCCCAACCCCGAGGGGA
CCCGACAGGCCCGAAGGAATAGAAGAAGAAGGTGGAGAGAGAGACAGAGACAGATCCATTCGATTAGTGA
ACGGATCGGCACTGCGTGCGCCAATTCTGCAGACAAATGGCAGTATTCATCCACAATTTTAAAAGAAAAG
GGGGGATTGGGGGGTACAGTGCAGGGGAAAGAATAGTAGACATAATAGCAACAGACATACAAACTAAAGA
ATTACAAAAACAAATTACAAAAATTCAAAATTTTCGGGTTTATTACAGGGACAGCAGAGATCCAGTTTGG
TTAATTAAAGTGCAAGTGGTTTTAGGACCAGGATGAGGCGGGGTGGGGGTGCCTACCTGACGACCGACCC
CGACCCACTGGACAAGCACCCAACCCCCATTCCCCAAATTGCGCATCCCCTATCAGAGAGGGGGAGGGGA
AACAGGATGCGGCGAGGCGCGTGCGCACTGCCAGCTTCAGCACCGCGGACAGTGCCTTCGCCCCCGCCTG
GCGGCGCGCGCCACCGCCGCCTCAGCACTGAAGGCGCGCTGACGTCACTCGCCGGTCCCCCGTAAACTCC
CCTTCCCGGCCACCTTGGTCGCGTCCGCGCCGCCGCCGGCCCAGCCGGACCGCACCACGCGAGGCGCGAG
ATAGGGGGGCACGGGCGCGACCATCTGCGCTGCGGCGCCGGCGACTCAGCGCTGCCTCAGTCTGCGGTGG
GCAGCGGAGGAGTCGTGTCGTGCCTGAGAGCGCAGGTACGGCTAGCGGATCGGTGCCACCATGTACCCAT
ACGATGTTCCAGATTACGCTTCGCCGAAGAAAAAGCGCAAGGTCGAAGCGTCCGACAAGAAGTACAGCAT
CGGCCTGGACATCGGCACCAACTCTGTGGGCTGGGCCGTGATCACCGACGAGTACAAGGTGCCCAGCAAG
AAATTCAAGGTGCTGGGCAACACCGACCGGCACAGCATCAAGAAGAACCTGATCGGAGCCCTGCTGTTCG
ACAGCGGCGAAACAGCCGAGGCCACCCGGCTGAAGAGAACCGCCAGAAGAAGATACACCAGACGGAAGAA
CCGGATCTGCTATCTGCAAGAGATCTTCAGCAACGAGATGGCCAAGGTGGACGACAGCTTCTTCCACAGA
CTGGAAGAGTCCTTCCTGGTGGAAGAGGATAAGAAGCACGAGCGGCACCCCATCTTCGGCAACATCGTGG
ACGAGGTGGCCTACCACGAGAAGTACCCCACCATCTACCACCTGAGAAAGAAACTGGTGGACAGCACCGA
CAAGGCCGACCTGCGGCTGATCTATCTGGCCCTGGCCCACATGATCAAGTTCCGGGGCCACTTCCTGATC
GAGGGCGACCTGAACCCCGACAACAGCGACGTGGACAAGCTGTTCATCCAGCTGGTGCAGACCTACAACC
AGCTGTTCGAGGAAAACCCCATCAACGCCAGCGGCGTGGACGCCAAGGCCATCCTGTCTGCCAGACTGAG
CAAGAGCAGACGGCTGGAAAATCTGATCGCCCAGCTGCCCGGCGAGAAGAAGAATGGCCTGTTCGGAAAC
CTGATTGCCCTGAGCCTGGGCCTGACCCCCAACTTCAAGAGCAACTTCGACCTGGCCGAGGATGCCAAAC
TGCAGCTGAGCAAGGACACCTACGACGACGACCTGGACAACCTGCTGGCCCAGATCGGCGACCAGTACGC
CGACCTGTTTCTGGCCGCCAAGAACCTGTCCGACGCCATCCTGCTGAGCGACATCCTGAGAGTGAACACC
GAGATCACCAAGGCCCCCCTGAGCGCCTCTATGATCAAGAGATACGACGAGCACCACCAGGACCTGACCC
TGCTGAAAGCTCTCGTGCGGCAGCAGCTGCCTGAGAAGTACAAAGAGATTTTCTTCGACCAGAGCAAGAA
CGGCTACGCCGGCTACATTGACGGCGGAGCCAGCCAGGAAGAGTTCTACAAGTTCATCAAGCCCATCCTG
GAAAAGATGGACGGCACCGAGGAACTGCTCGTGAAGCTGAACAGAGAGGACCTGCTGCGGAAGCAGCGGA
CCTTCGACAACGGCAGCATCCCCCACCAGATCCACCTGGGAGAGCTGCACGCCATTCTGCGGCGGCAGGA
AGATTTTTACCCATTCCTGAAGGACAACCGGGAAAAGATCGAGAAGATCCTGACCTTCCGCATCCCCTAC
TACGTGGGCCCTCTGGCCAGGGGAAACAGCAGATTCGCCTGGATGACCAGAAAGAGCGAGGAAACCATCA
CCCCCTGGAACTTCGAGGAAGTGGTGGACAAGGGCGCTTCCGCCCAGAGCTTCATCGAGCGGATGACCAA
CTTCGATAAGAACCTGCCCAACGAGAAGGTGCTGCCCAAGCACAGCCTGCTGTACGAGTACTTCACCGTG
TATAACGAGCTGACCAAAGTGAAATACGTGACCGAGGGAATGAGAAAGCCCGCCTTCCTGAGCGGCGAGC
AGAAAAAGGCCATCGTGGACCTGCTGTTCAAGACCAACCGGAAAGTGACCGTGAAGCAGCTGAAAGAGGA
CTACTTCAAGAAAATCGAGTGCTTCGACTCCGTGGAAATCTCCGGCGTGGAAGATCGGTTCAACGCCTCC
CTGGGCACATACCACGATCTGCTGAAAATTATCAAGGACAAGGACTTCCTGGACAATGAGGAAAACGAGG
ACATTCTGGAAGATATCGTGCTGACCCTGACACTGTTTGAGGACAGAGAGATGATCGAGGAACGGCTGAA
AACCTATGCCCACCTGTTCGACGACAAAGTGATGAAGCAGCTGAAGCGGCGGAGATACACCGGCTGGGGC
AGGCTGAGCCGGAAGCTGATCAACGGCATCCGGGACAAGCAGTCCGGCAAGACAATCCTGGATTTCCTGA
AGTCCGACGGCTTCGCCAACAGAAACTTCATGCAGCTGATCCACGACGACAGCCTGACCTTTAAAGAGGA
CATCCAGAAAGCCCAGGTGTCCGGCCAGGGCGATAGCCTGCACGAGCACATTGCCAATCTGGCCGGCAGC
CCCGCCATTAAGAAGGGCATCCTGCAGACAGTGAAGGTGGTGGACGAGCTCGTGAAAGTGATGGGCCGGC
ACAAGCCCGAGAACATCGTGATCGAAATGGCCAGAGAGAACCAGACCACCCAGAAGGGACAGAAGAACAG
CCGCGAGAGAATGAAGCGGATCGAAGAGGGCATCAAAGAGCTGGGCAGCCAGATCCTGAAAGAACACCCC
GTGGAAAACACCCAGCTGCAGAACGAGAAGCTGTACCTGTACTACCTGCAGAATGGGCGGGATATGTACG
TGGACCAGGAACTGGACATCAACCGGCTGTCCGACTACGATGTGGACCATATCGTGCCTCAGAGCTTTCT
GAAGGACGACTCCATCGACAACAAGGTGCTGACCAGAAGCGACAAGAACCGGGGCAAGAGCGACAACGTG
CCCTCCGAAGAGGTCGTGAAGAAGATGAAGAACTACTGGCGGCAGCTGCTGAACGCCAAGCTGATTACCC
AGAGAAAGTTCGACAATCTGACCAAGGCCGAGAGAGGCGGCCTGAGCGAACTGGATAAGGCCGGCTTCAT
CAAGAGACAGCTGGTGGAAACCCGGCAGATCACAAAGCACGTGGCACAGATCCTGGACTCCCGGATGAAC
ACTAAGTACGACGAGAATGACAAGCTGATCCGGGAAGTGAAAGTGATCACCCTGAAGTCCAAGCTGGTGT
CCGATTTCCGGAAGGATTTCCAGTTTTACAAAGTGCGCGAGATCAACAACTACCACCACGCCCACGACGC
CTACCTGAACGCCGTCGTGGGAACCGCCCTGATCAAAAAGTACCCTAAGCTGGAAAGCGAGTTCGTGTAC
GGCGACTACAAGGTGTACGACGTGCGGAAGATGATCGCCAAGAGCGAGCAGGAAATCGGCAAGGCTACCG
CCAAGTACTTCTTCTACAGCAACATCATGAACTTTTTCAAGACCGAGATTACCCTGGCCAACGGCGAGAT
CCGGAAGCGGCCTCTGATCGAGACAAACGGCGAAACCGGGGAGATCGTGTGGGATAAGGGCCGGGATTTT
GCCACCGTGCGGAAAGTGCTGAGCATGCCCCAAGTGAATATCGTGAAAAAGACCGAGGTGCAGACAGGCG
GCTTCAGCAAAGAGTCTATCCTGCCCAAGAGGAACAGCGATAAGCTGATCGCCAGAAAGAAGGACTGGGA
CCCTAAGAAGTACGGCGGCTTCGACAGCCCCACCGTGGCCTATTCTGTGCTGGTGGTGGCCAAAGTGGAA
AAGGGCAAGTCCAAGAAACTGAAGAGTGTGAAAGAGCTGCTGGGGATCACCATCATGGAAAGAAGCAGCT
TCGAGAAGAATCCCATCGACTTTCTGGAAGCCAAGGGCTACAAAGAAGTGAAAAAGGACCTGATCATCAA
GCTGCCTAAGTACTCCCTGTTCGAGCTGGAAAACGGCCGGAAGAGAATGCTGGCCTCTGCCGGCGAACTG
CAGAAGGGAAACGAACTGGCCCTGCCCTCCAAATATGTGAACTTCCTGTACCTGGCCAGCCACTATGAGA
AGCTGAAGGGCTCCCCCGAGGATAATGAGCAGAAACAGCTGTTTGTGGAACAGCACAAGCACTACCTGGA
CGAGATCATCGAGCAGATCAGCGAGTTCTCCAAGAGAGTGATCCTGGCCGACGCTAATCTGGACAAAGTG
CTGTCCGCCTACAACAAGCACCGGGATAAGCCCATCAGAGAGCAGGCCGAGAATATCATCCACCTGTTTA
CCCTGACCAATCTGGGAGCCCCTGCCGCCTTCAAGTACTTTGACACCACCATCGACCGGAAGAGGTACAC
CAGCACCAAAGAGGTGCTGGACGCCACCCTGATCCACCAGAGCATCACCGGCCTGTACGAGACACGGATC
GACCTGTCTCAGCTGGGAGGCGACAGCCCCAAGAAGAAGAGAAAGGTGGAGGCCAGCTAAGAACTAGAAT
TCGATATCAAGCTTATCGATAATCAACCTCTGGATTACAAAATTTGTGAAAGATTGACTGGTATTCTTAA
CTATGTTGCTCCTTTTACGCTATGTGGATACGCTGCTTTAATGCCTTTGTATCATGCTATTGCTTCCCGT
ATGGCTTTCATTTTCTCCTCCTTGTATAAATCCTGGTTGCTGTCTCTTTATGAGGAGTTGTGGCCCGTTG
TCAGGCAACGTGGCGTGGTGTGCACTGTGTTTGCTGACGCAACCCCCACTGGTTGGGGCATTGCCACCAC
CTGTCAGCTCCTTTCCGGGACTTTCGCTTTCCCCCTCCCTATTGCCACGGCGGAACTCATCGCCGCCTGC
CTTGCCCGCTGCTGGACAGGGGCTCGGCTGTTGGGCACTGACAATTCCGTGGTGTTGTCGGGGAAATCAT
CGTCCTTTCCTTGGCTGCTCGCCTGTGTTGCCACCTGGATTCTGCGCGGGACGTCCTTCTGCTACGTCCC
TTCGGCCCTCAATCCAGCGGACCTTCCTTCCCGCGGCCTGCTGCCGGCTCTGCGGCCTCTTCCGCGTCTT
CGCCTTCGCCCTCAGACGAGTCGGATCTCCCTTTGGGCCGCCTCCCCGCATCGATACCGTCGACCTCGAG
ACCTAGAAAAACATGGAGCAATCACAAGTAGCAATACAGCAGCTACCAATGCTGATTGTGCCTGGCTAGA
AGCACAAGAGGAGGAGGAGGTGGGTTTTCCAGTCACACCTCAGGTACCTTTAAGACCAATGACTTACAAG
GCAGCTGTAGATCTTAGCCACTTTTTAAAAGAAAAGGGGGGACTGGAAGGGCTAATTCACTCCCAACGAA
GACAAGATATCCTTGATCTGTGGATCTACCACACACAAGGCTACTTCCCTGATTGGCAGAACTACACACC
AGGGCCAGGGATCAGATATCCACTGACCTTTGGATGGTGCTACAAGCTAGTACCAGTTGAGCAAGAGAAG
GTAGAAGAAGCCAATGAAGGAGAGAACACCCGCTTGTTACACCCTGTGAGCCTGCATGGGATGGATGACC
CGGAGAGAGAAGTATTAGAGTGGAGGTTTGACAGCCGCCTAGCATTTCATCACATGGCCCGAGAGCTGCA
TCCGGACTGTACTGGGTCTCTCTGGTTAGACCAGATCTGAGCCTGGGAGCTCTCTGGCTAACTAGGGAAC
CCACTGCTTAAGCCTCAATAAAGCTTGCCTTGAGTGCTTCAAGTAGTGTGTGCCCGTCTGTTGTGTGACT
CTGGTAACTAGAGATCCCTCAGACCCTTTTAGTCAGTGTGGAAAATCTCTAGCAGGGCCCGTTTAAACCC
GCTGATCAGCCTCGACTGTGCCTTCTAGTTGCCAGCCATCTGTTGTTTGCCCCTCCCCCGTGCCTTCCTT
GACCCTGGAAGGTGCCACTCCCACTGTCCTTTCCTAATAAAATGAGGAAATTGCATCGCATTGTCTGAGT
AGGTGTCATTCTATTCTGGGGGGTGGGGTGGGGCAGGACAGCAAGGGGGAGGATTGGGAAGACAATAGCA
GGCATGCTGGGGATGCGGTGGGCTCTATGGCTTCTGAGGCGGAAAGAACCAGCTGGGGCTCTAGGGGGTA
TCCCC
[124 nt withheld, positions 12256-12379]
C
[91 nt withheld, positions 12381-12471]
A
[49 nt withheld, positions 12473-12521]
CCTTTGACGTTGGAGTCCACGTTCTTT
[37 nt withheld, positions 12549-12585]
ACCCTATCTCGGTCTATTCTTTTGATT
Features (pLannotate 1.2.2; 32 found; start..end, strand, type, name):
     86..415     +  promoter       SV40 promoter: SV40 enhancer and early promoter
    463..510     +  promoter       EM7 promoter: synthetic bacterial promoter&nbsp
    529..903     +  CDS            BleoR: antibiotic-binding protein; Sh ble from Streptoalloteichus hindustanus; confers resistance to bleomycin, phleomycin, and Zeocin™
    913..1038    +  CDS            ble (fragment): BLE_KLEPN - Experimental evidence at protein level: Swiss-Prot protein existence level 1. Binding protein with a strong affinity to the bleomycin family of antibiotics. Binds to CL990; an antimitotic-antibiotic compound. From Klebsiella pneumoniae.
   1033..1154    +  polyA_signal   SV40 poly(A) signal: SV40 polyadenylation signal
   1225..1247    -  protein_bind   lac operator (fragment): The lac repressor binds to the lac operator to inhibit transcription in E. coli. This inhibition can be relieved by adding lactose or isopropyl-β-D-thiogalactopyranoside (IPTG). lac repressor encoded by lacI
   1251..1281    -  promoter       lac promoter: promoter for the E. coli lac operon
   1296..1317    -  protein_bind   CAP binding site: CAP binding activates transcription in the presence of cAMP. E. coli catabolite activator protein
   1330..1422    -  CDS            lacI (fragment): lac repressor; lacI; The lac repressor binds to the lac operator to inhibit transcription in E. coli. This inhibition can be relieved by adding lactose or isopropyl-β-D-thiogalactopyranoside (IPTG).
   1605..2193    -  rep_origin     ori: high-copy-number ColE1/pMB1/pBR322/pUC origin of replication
   2364..3224    -  CDS            AmpR: β-lactamase; bla; confers resistance to ampicillin, carbenicillin, and related antibiotics
   3225..3329    -  promoter       AmpR promoter: bla
   3388..3440    -  misc_feature   bom (fragment): basis of mobility region from pBR322
   3595..3974    +  enhancer       CMV enhancer: human cytomegalovirus immediate early enhancer
   3975..4174    +  promoter       CMV promoter: human cytomegalovirus (CMV) immediate early promoter
   4192..4372    +  LTR            5' LTR (truncated): truncated 5' long terminal repeat (LTR) from HIV-1
   4419..4544    +  misc_feature   HIV-1 Ψ: packaging signal of human immunodeficiency virus type 1
   4528..4891    +  CDS            HIV-1 gag (fragment): gag protein from human immunodeficiency virus 1; gag
   5037..5270    +  misc_feature   RRE: The Rev response element (RRE) of HIV-1 allows for Rev-dependent mRNA export from the nucleus to the cytoplasm.
   5647..5747    +  CDS            Rev (fragment): human immunodeficiency virus 1 (HIV-1) Rev protein; rev; enhances nuclear export of unspliced and incompletely spliced viral mRNAs
   5797..5914    +  misc_feature   cPPT/CTS: central polypurine tract and central termination sequence of HIV-1
   5959..6405    +  promoter       hSyn promoter: human synapsin I promoter; confers neuron-specific expression (Kügler et al., 2003)
   6434..6461    +  CDS            3xHA (fragment): three tandem HA epitope tags
   6494..8095    +  CDS            Cas9(N): N-terminal portion of Streptococcus pyogenes Cas9 (Zetsche et al., 2015)
   8096..10594   +  CDS            Cas9(C): C-terminal portion of Streptococcus pyogenes Cas9 (Zetsche et al., 2015)
  10637..10661   +  misc_feature   MCS (fragment): pBluescript multiple cloning site
  10661..11249   +  misc_feature   WPRE: woodchuck hepatitis virus posttranscriptional regulatory element
  11186..11767   +  CDS            nef (fragment): NEF_HV1H2 - Experimental evidence at protein level: Swiss-Prot protein existence level 1. Extracellular Nef protein targets CD4(+) T-lymphocytes for apoptosis by interacting with CXCR4 surface receptors. From Human immunodeficiency virus type 1 group M subtype B (isolate HXB2) (HIV-1).
  11774..11954   +  LTR            5' LTR (truncated): truncated 5' long terminal repeat (LTR) from HIV-1
  11986..12210   +  polyA_signal   bGH poly(A) signal: bovine growth hormone polyadenylation signal
  12214..12235   +  promoter       SV40 promoter (fragment): SV40 enhancer and early promoter
  12256..72      +  rep_origin     f1 ori (across the origin) (sequence partly withheld): f1 bacteriophage origin of replication; arrow indicates direction of (+) strand synthesis
