[The description below was written by a language model from this plasmid's Addgene catalogue record and pLannotate feature annotations shown in this document.]
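Description:
pF(UG) hSyn spCas9 is a 12.6 kb HIV-1-based lentiviral transfer plasmid built on the FUGW backbone, made to express Streptococcus pyogenes Cas9 in neurons. It is maintained in E. coli through a high-copy ColE1/pUC-type origin with ampicillin selection from β-lactamase. An f1 origin is also present. The backbone carries a bleomycin/Zeocin resistance gene behind tandem SV40 and EM7 promoters with an SV40 polyadenylation signal, which lies outside the LTR-flanked region and so would not be packaged into virus.

A CMV enhancer/promoter is fused to a truncated 5' LTR to drive genomic RNA production in packaging cells. Downstream lie the Ψ packaging signal with a gag fragment, the Rev response element for nuclear export of the unspliced RNA, and the cPPT/CTS element that aids nuclear import. The human synapsin I promoter then confers neuron-restricted transcription of the Cas9 open reading frame. The annotation tool splits Cas9 into adjoining N- and C-terminal portions, but these are contiguous and together represent the full-length coding sequence. A short match to an HA epitope tag lies just upstream of Cas9, suggesting an N-terminal tag, although the catalogue entry does not mention one. A WPRE follows the insert to boost transcript stability and expression, and the cassette ends in a truncated 3' LTR (labelled as a 5' LTR by the tool) and a bGH polyadenylation signal.

No guide RNA cassette is annotated, so guides and any donor template are presumably supplied from separate vectors. The stated purpose is CRISPR editing and homology-independent targeted integration (HITI), and the associated study used mouse hippocampal neurons.
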