Addgene plasmid #179725: pF(UG) hSyn spCas9
Purpose: human synapsin (hSyn)-driven spCas9 lentiviral vector for CRISPR/HITI
Depositing lab: Edwin Chapman. Depositing organization: University of Wisconsin, Madison. Publication: Synaptotagmin 7 is targeted to the axonal plasma membrane through gamma-secretase processing to promote synaptic vesicle docking in mouse hippocampal neurons. Vevea JD, Kusick GF, Courtney KC, Chen E, Watanabe S, Chapman ER. Elife. 2021 Sep 20;10. pii: 67261. doi: 10.7554/eLife.67261. PubMed 34543184.
Backbone
  Vector backbone: PFUGW
  Vector type: Lentiviral
Growth in bacteria
  Bacterial resistance: Ampicillin, 100 μg/mL
  Growth temperature: 37°C
  Growth strain: NEB Stable
  Copy number: High Copy
Gene/Insert
  Gene/Insert name: spCas9
  Species: Other
  Cloning method: Ligation Independent Cloning
Terms and licenses: Academic/Nonprofit Terms; Industry Terms: Not Available to Industry
How to cite: pF(UG) hSyn spCas9 was a gift from Edwin Chapman (Addgene plasmid # 179725 ; http://n2t.net/addgene:179725 ; RRID:Addgene_179725)
